Addgene plasmid #100910: pET28a(+)/FaGH16A
Purpose: Expression of the Beta-1,3-1,4-Endo-Laminarinase FaGH16A in E.coli
Depositing lab: Jan-Hendrik Hehemann. Depositing organization: Universitaet Bremen. Publication: Accurate quantification of laminarin in marine organic matter with enzymes from marine microbes. Becker S, Scheffel A, Polz MF, Hehemann JH. Appl Environ Microbiol. 2017 Feb 17. pii: AEM.03389-16. doi: 10.1128/AEM.03389-16. PubMed 28213541.
Backbone
  Vector backbone: pET28a(+)
  Backbone manufacturer: EMD Millipore
  Backbone size w/o insert (bp): 5369
  Total vector size (bp): 6974
  Vector type: Bacterial Expression
Growth in bacteria
  Bacterial resistance: Kanamycin, 50 μg/mL
  Growth temperature: 37°C
  Growth strain: DH5alpha
  Copy number: Unknown
Gene/Insert
  Gene/Insert name: FaGH16A
  Species: Formosa agariphila
  Insert size (bp): 1605
  GenBank ID: WP_038529859
  Tag / fusion protein: His-Tag (N terminal on backbone)
  Cloning method: Gibson Cloning
  Sequencing primers: 5′ CTGGTGCCGCGCGGCAGCCATATGGCTAGCGAAGACGATGTGTCCATAG; 3′ ATCTCAGTGGTGGTGGTGGTGGTGCTCGAGTTATTGGTAAACTCTTAC
Terms and licenses: Academic/Nonprofit Terms; Industry Terms: Not Available to Industry
How to cite: pET28a(+)/FaGH16A was a gift from Jan-Hendrik Hehemann (Addgene plasmid # 100910 ; http://n2t.net/addgene:100910 ; RRID:Addgene_100910)
