[The description below was written by a language model from this plasmid's Addgene catalogue record and pLannotate feature annotations shown in this document.]
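Description:
pET28a(+)/FaGH16A is a bacterial expression plasmid built on the pET28a(+) backbone for producing FaGH16A, a beta-1,3-1,4-endo-laminarinase from the marine bacterium Formosa agariphila, in E. coli. The plasmid is maintained through a ColE1/pBR322-type origin accompanied by the rop gene and the bom region, and is selected with kanamycin via an aminoglycoside phosphotransferase gene. An f1 origin is also present, as is standard for this backbone. The catalogue lists a total size of 6,974 bp, whereas the annotated sequencing record is 6,903 nt; the record gives no explanation for this small discrepancy.

The roughly 1.6 kb insert, introduced by Gibson cloning, sits in the unannotated interval between the thrombin cleavage site and the downstream His-coding stretch. Transcription is driven by a T7 promoter followed by a lac operator and the T7 gene 10 ribosome binding site, and ends at the T7 terminator. The plasmid-borne lacI gene supplies lac repressor, so expression stays low until IPTG or lactose is added in a host that provides T7 RNA polymerase. The protein is made with the backbone's N-terminal His tag and thrombin site, allowing metal-affinity purification and optional tag removal. A C-terminal His-coding sequence remains in the backbone, but the catalogue lists only the N-terminal tag. Short matches to capTEV, SET1 and tetracycline resistance fragments appear to be automated annotations of ordinary backbone sequence rather than functional elements. The associated publication concerns enzymatic quantification of laminarin in marine organic matter, consistent with using the purified recombinant enzyme for that purpose.
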