Features (pLannotate 1.2.2; 20 found; start..end, strand, type, name):
   1004..1081    -  promoter       lacI promoter: lacI
   1089..1368    -  CDS            TcR (fragment): tetracycline efflux protein; tet; confers resistance to tetracycline
   1390..1408    +  promoter       T7 promoter: promoter for bacteriophage T7 RNA polymerase
   1409..1433    +  protein_bind   lac operator: The lac repressor binds to the lac operator to inhibit transcription in E. coli. This inhibition can be relieved by adding lactose or isopropyl-β-D-thiogalactopyranoside (IPTG). lac repressor encoded by lacI
   1448..1470    +  RBS            RBS: efficient ribosome binding site from bacteriophage T7 gene 10 (Olins and Rangwala, 1989)
   1489..1505    +  CDS            capTEV™ (fragment): composite tag for in vivo biotinylation, TEV protease cleavage, and 6xHis tagging
   1516..1533    +  CDS            thrombin site: thrombin recognition and cleavage site
   3157..3174    +  CDS            9xHis (fragment): 9xHis affinity tag
   3184..3233    +  CDS            SET1 (fragment): solubility-enhancement tag derived from T7 phage gene 10B
   3241..3288    +  terminator     T7 terminator: transcription terminator for bacteriophage T7 RNA polymerase
   3325..3753    +  rep_origin     f1 ori (sequence partly withheld): f1 bacteriophage origin of replication; arrow indicates direction of (+) strand synthesis
   3806..3863    +  promoter       AmpR promoter (fragment): bla
   3872..4687    -  CDS            KanR: aminoglycoside phosphotransferase; aph(3')-Ia; confers resistance to kanamycin in bacteria or G418 (Geneticin®) in eukaryotes
   4809..5397    +  rep_origin     ori: high-copy-number ColE1/pMB1/pBR322/pUC origin of replication
   5583..5722    -  misc_feature   bom: basis of mobility region from pBR322
   5824..6015    -  CDS            rop: Rop protein, which maintains plasmids at low copy number; rop
   6032..6412    +  CDS            YPB1_ECOLX: Protein predicted: Swiss-Prot protein existence level 4. From Escherichia coli.
   6484..6775    -  CDS            TcR (fragment): tetracycline efflux protein; tet; confers resistance to tetracycline
   6790..6811    -  protein_bind   CAP binding site: CAP binding activates transcription in the presence of cAMP. E. coli catabolite activator protein
   6824..1003    -  CDS            lacI (across the origin): lac repressor; lacI; The lac repressor binds to the lac operator to inhibit transcription in E. coli. This inhibition can be relieved by adding lactose or isopropyl-β-D-thiogalactopyranoside (IPTG).
>Addgene plasmid #100910 | pET28a(+)/FaGH16A | addgene full sequence | sequence record 193694 | Addgene NGS Result
GCGTATTGGGCGCCAGGGTGGTTTTTCTTTTCACCAGTGAGACGGGCAACAGCTGATTGCCCTTCACCGC
CTGGCCCTGAGAGAGTTGCAGCAAGCGGTCCACGCTGGTTTGCCCCAGCAGGCGAAAATCCTGTTTGATG
GTGGTTAACGGCGGGATATAACATGAGCTGTCTTCGGTATCGTCGTATCCCACTACCGAGATATCCGCAC
CAACGCGCAGCCCGGACTCGGTAATGGCGCGCATTGCGCCCAGCGCCATCTGATCGTTGGCAACCAGCAT
CGCAGTGGGAACGATGCCCTCATTCAGCATTTGCATGGTTTGTTGAAAACCGGACATGGCACTCCAGTCG
CCTTCCCGTTCCGCTATCGGCTGAATTTGATTGCGAGTGAGATATTTATGCCAGCCAGCCAGACGCAGAC
GCGCCGAGACAGAACTTAATGGGCCCGCTAACAGCGCGATTTGCTGGTGACCCAATGCGACCAGATGCTC
CACGCCCAGTCGCGTACCGTCTTCATGGGAGAAAATAATACTGTTGATGGGTGTCTGGTCAGAGACATCA
AGAAATAACGCCGGAACATTAGTGCAGGCAGCTTCCACAGCAATGGCATCCTGGTCATCCAGCGGATAGT
TAATGATCAGCCCACTGACGCGTTGCGCGAGAAGATTGTGCACCGCCGCTTTACAGGCTTCGACGCCGCT
TCGTTCTACCATCGACACCACCACGCTGGCACCCAGTTGATCGGCGCGAGATTTAATCGCCGCGACAATT
TGCGACGGCGCGTGCAGGGCCAGACTGGAGGTGGCAACGCCAATCAGCAACGACTGTTTGCCCGCCAGTT
GTTGTGCCACGCGGTTGGGAATGTAATTCAGCTCCGCCATCGCCGCTTCCACTTTTTCCCGCGTTTTCGC
AGAAACGTGGCTGGCCTGGTTCACCACGCGGGAAACGGTCTGATAAGAGACACCGGCATACTCTGCGACA
TCGTATAACGTTACTGGTTTCACATTCACCACCCTGAATTGACTCTCTTCCGGGCGCTATCATGCCATAC
CGCGAAAGGTTTTGCGCCATTCGATGGTGTCCGGGATCTCGACGCTCTCCCTTATGCGACTCCTGCATTA
GGAAGCAGCCCAGTAGTAGGTTGAGGCCGTTGAGCACCGCCGCCGCAAGGAATGGTGCATGCAAGGAGAT
GGCGCCCAACAGTCCCCCGGCCACGGGGCCTGCCACCATACCCACGCCGAAACAAGCGCTCATGAGCCCG
AAGTGGCGAGCCCGATCTTCCCCATCGGTGATGTCGGCGATATAGGCGCCAGCAACCGCACCTGTGGCGC
CGGTGATGCCGGCCACGATGCGTCCGGCGTAGAGGATCGAGATCTCGATCCCGCGAAATTAATACGACTC
ACTATAGGGGAATTGTGAGCGGATAACAATTCCCCTCTAGAAATAATTTTGTTTAACTTTAAGAAGGAGA
TATACCATGGGCAGCAGCCATCATCATCATCATCACAGCAGCGGCCTGGTGCCGCGCGGCAGCCATATGG
CTAGCGAAGACGATGTGTCCATAGGTGAAATTATGGCGCCTACGGCTGTAACAATATCAGCAGAAATAGT
GGGTGTAGATACCGATAATCCATATGGAGATGGTAGTGGAGTTGTCGTTTTTACAGCTACTGCAGATAAC
GAAATCACTTATCAATTCGATTTTGGAGATGGAAAAACAGGAGTTGCGCCTTCAGGGATAACCGAACACC
GATTTACTACAACAGGTATCAATACATATACTGTAGTGGTTAATGCTGTTGGAACAGGTGGCGTTAAATC
GAGTACGGCCATGGATGTAGAAGTGTTTAGTTCGTTCTCTGATGTTGAAGCAGAAAATTTAATGGCAGGA
GAGTTAGTTGGAGATTCTAGAACTTGGTATTGGGCTGCAAATATTCCACTTCATGTTGGATTAGGTCCAA
TTGAAGACGATTATGGAAATGGTGAGTTTGCTTACGAAGCTTGGTGGAATGCCATTCAACCATGGGATGA
AGAGAAATATTGTATGTATACGAATGAATTTGTCTTTACACGTACAAGTGAGGGATTAACTTTCGAGCAA
ACAGTAGGACCTGCTTTTGTTCCTGGTGCTTATGCAGACGAACTAGGTATAGCTGGAGATACTTGCTATG
ATGAAACTGTGGCTACAGGAATGTTTGGTGTTAAAAATGTTTCCTTTTTACCATCAACGTCAAAAGCCGC
TTTAGAAGGAAGTTATAACGATATGCCTTATAGAGGAACCGCTTTCGAAATATCTGATGGTGGATTTATG
GGCTGGTACGTTGGAGCGAGTAGCTACGATATTATTTCAGTAACAGAAAATACACTTCATGTTAGAATCA
TTCAACCTGGATTTGGAGCGTGGTATCAAGTGTTCACTTCTAGTAAACCTGTTGAAGGGGAAGTTGATTT
TGAATCCGAATTTAATGACTTAGTGTGGTCCGATGAGTTTGATACTTCAGGAGCTCCAGATGCAGCAAAC
TGGACCTACGATTTAGGTGCAGGTGGTTGGGGAAACCAAGAAGTGCAAACTTATACTAATGATGCCAATA
ATGTAATTGTAGAAGATGGAATTTTAAAAATCAAGGTGCTAAAAGAAGGAAACACTTATACGTCTGCTAG
ATTAAAATCTCAGGGATTACAATCGTTTAAATATGGGCGTATAGAGGCTAAAGCAAAATTACCGGCGGCT
CAAGGCACGTGGCCAGCAATTTGGATGCTAGGATCTAATTTTGAAAGTGTGGGATGGCCATTATGTGGAG
AAATCGACATTATGGAACAAACTGGATGGGATAAAAACACCTCACTAGGAACTTTCCATTGGTTCGAATC
GAGCACAAATGCGAATGCAAGTTATGGCGAAACTTTAGCAGTAAGTGAAATGACATCGGAATTCCATTTA
TATACTTTAGAGTGGTCTGAAGAGCATTTAATTATTCTAGTAGATAATGTTCAAGTGGTGAAATTAGACA
ATAGTGAAGCCTTACCATTTTACGATAAGAATTTTTTTATGATACTTAATGTAGCCATGGGCGGAAGTTT
AGGAGGAGATATAGATCCTGACTTTACTACCGATTCTATGGAAATAGATTATGTAAGAGTTTACCAATAA
CTCGAGCACCACCACCACCACCACTGAGATCCGGCTGCTAACAAAGCCCGAAAGGAAGCTGAGTTGGCTG
CTGCCACCGCTGAGCAATAACTAGCATAACCCCTTGGGGCCTCTAAACGGGTCTTGAGGGGTTTTTTGCT
GAAAGGAGGAACTATATCCGGATTGGCGAATGGG
[124 nt withheld, positions 3325-3448]
C
[91 nt withheld, positions 3450-3540]
A
[49 nt withheld, positions 3542-3590]
CCTTTGACGTTGGAGTCCACGTTCTTT
[37 nt withheld, positions 3618-3654]
ACCCTATCTCGGTCTATTCTTTTGATTTATAAGGGATTTTGCCGATTTCGGCCTATTGGTTAAAAAATGA
GCTGATTTAACAAAAATTTAACGCGAATTTTAACAAAATATTAACGCTTACAATTTAGGTGGCACTTTTC
GGGGAAATGTGCGCGGAACCCCTATTTGTTTATTTTTCTAAATACATTCAAATATGTATCCGCTCATGAA
TTAATTCTTAGAAAAACTCATCGAGCATCAAATGAAACTGCAATTTATTCATATCAGGATTATCAATACC
ATATTTTTGAAAAAGCCGTTTCTGTAATGAAGGAGAAAACTCACCGAGGCAGTTCCATAGGATGGCAAGA
TCCTGGTATCGGTCTGCGATTCCGACTCGTCCAACATCAATACAACCTATTAATTTCCCCTCGTCAAAAA
TAAGGTTATCAAGTGAGAAATCACCATGAGTGACGACTGAATCCGGTGAGAATGGCAAAAGTTTATGCAT
TTCTTTCCAGACTTGTTCAACAGGCCAGCCATTACGCTCGTCATCAAAATCACTCGCATCAACCAAACCG
TTATTCATTCGTGATTGCGCCTGAGCGAGACGAAATACGCGATCGCTGTTAAAAGGACAATTACAAACAG
GAATCGAATGCAACCGGCGCAGGAACACTGCCAGCGCATCAACAATATTTTCACCTGAATCAGGATATTC
TTCTAATACCTGGAATGCTGTTTTCCCGGGGATCGCAGTGGTGAGTAACCATGCATCATCAGGAGTACGG
ATAAAATGCTTGATGGTCGGAAGAGGCATAAATTCCGTCAGCCAGTTTAGTCTGACCATCTCATCTGTAA
CATCATTGGCAACGCTACCTTTGCCATGTTTCAGAAACAACTCTGGCGCATCGGGCTTCCCATACAATCG
ATAGATTGTCGCACCTGATTGCCCGACATTATCGCGAGCCCATTTATACCCATATAAATCAGCATCCATG
TTGGAATTTAATCGCGGCCTAGAGCAAGACGTTTCCCGTTGAATATGGCTCATAACACCCCTTGTATTAC
TGTTTATGTAAGCAGACAGTTTTATTGTTCATGACCAAAATCCCTTAACGTGAGTTTTCGTTCCACTGAG
CGTCAGACCCCGTAGAAAAGATCAAAGGATCTTCTTGAGATCCTTTTTTTCTGCGCGTAATCTGCTGCTT
GCAAACAAAAAAACCACCGCTACCAGCGGTGGTTTGTTTGCCGGATCAAGAGCTACCAACTCTTTTTCCG
AAGGTAACTGGCTTCAGCAGAGCGCAGATACCAAATACTGTCCTTCTAGTGTAGCCGTAGTTAGGCCACC
ACTTCAAGAACTCTGTAGCACCGCCTACATACCTCGCTCTGCTAATCCTGTTACCAGTGGCTGCTGCCAG
TGGCGATAAGTCGTGTCTTACCGGGTTGGACTCAAGACGATAGTTACCGGATAAGGCGCAGCGGTCGGGC
TGAACGGGGGGTTCGTGCACACAGCCCAGCTTGGAGCGAACGACCTACACCGAACTGAGATACCTACAGC
GTGAGCTATGAGAAAGCGCCACGCTTCCCGAAGGGAGAAAGGCGGACAGGTATCCGGTAAGCGGCAGGGT
CGGAACAGGAGAGCGCACGAGGGAGCTTCCAGGGGGAAACGCCTGGTATCTTTATAGTCCTGTCGGGTTT
CGCCACCTCTGACTTGAGCGTCGATTTTTGTGATGCTCGTCAGGGGGGCGGAGCCTATGGAAAAACGCCA
GCAACGCGGCCTTTTTACGGTTCCTGGCCTTTTGCTGGCCTTTTGCTCACATGTTCTTTCCTGCGTTATC
CCCTGATTCTGTGGATAACCGTATTACCGCCTTTGAGTGAGCTGATACCGCTCGCCGCAGCCGAACGACC
GAGCGCAGCGAGTCAGTGAGCGAGGAAGCGGAAGAGCGCCTGATGCGGTATTTTCTCCTTACGCATCTGT
GCGGTATTTCACACCGCAATGGTGCACTCTCAGTACAATCTGCTCTGATGCCGCATAGTTAAGCCAGTAT
ACACTCCGCTATCGCTACGTGACTGGGTCATGGCTGCGCCCCGACACCCGCCAACACCCGCTGACGCGCC
CTGACGGGCTTGTCTGCTCCCGGCATCCGCTTACAGACAAGCTGTGACCGTCTCCGGGAGCTGCATGTGT
CAGAGGTTTTCACCGTCATCACCGAAACGCGCGAGGCAGCTGCGGTAAAGCTCATCAGCGTGGTCGTGAA
GCGATTCACAGATGTCTGCCTGTTCATCCGCGTCCAGCTCGTTGAGTTTCTCCAGAAGCGTTAATGTCTG
GCTTCTGATAAAGCGGGCCATGTTAAGGGCGGTTTTTTCCTGTTTGGTCACTGATGCCTCCGTGTAAGGG
GGATTTCTGTTCATGGGGGTAATGATACCGATGAAACGAGAGAGGATGCTCACGATACGGGTTACTGATG
ATGAACATGCCCGGTTACTGGAACGTTGTGAGGGTAAACAACTGGCGGTATGGATGCGGCGGGACCAGAG
AAAAATCACTCAGGGTCAATGCCAGCGCTTCGTTAATACAGATGTAGGTGTTCCACAGGGTAGCCAGCAG
CATCCTGCGATGCAGATCCGGAACATAATGGTGCAGGGCGCTGACTTCCGCGTTTCCAGACTTTACGAAA
CACGGAAACCGAAGACCATTCATGTTGTTGCTCAGGTCGCAGACGTTTTGCAGCAGCAGTCGCTTCACGT
TCGCTCGCGTATCGGTGATTCATTCTGCTAACCAGTAAGGCAACCCCGCCAGCCTAGCCGGGTCCTCAAC
GACAGGAGCACGATCATGCGCACCCGTGGGGCCGCCATGCCGGCGATAATGGCCTGCTTCTCGCCGAAAC
GTTTGGTGGCGGGACCAGTGACGAAGGCTTGAGCGAGGGCGTGCAAGATTCCGAATACCGCAAGCGACAG
GCCGATCATCGTCGCGCTCCAGCGAAAGCGGTCCTCGCCGAAAATGACCCAGAGCGCTGCCGGCACCTGT
CCTACGAGTTGCATGATAAAGAAGACAGTCATAAGTGCGGCGACGATAGTCATGCCCCGCGCCCACCGGA
AGGAGCTGACTGGGTTGAAGGCTCTCAAGGGCATCGGTCGAGATCCCGGTGCCTAATGAGTGAGCTAACT
TACATTAATTGCGTTGCGCTCACTGCCCGCTTTCCAGTCGGGAAACCTGTCGTGCCAGCTGCATTAATGA
ATCGGCCAACGCGCGGGGAGAGGCGGTTT
